>Addgene plasmid #202167 | pL0_EF-CaMK2 | addgene full sequence | sequence record 405678 | Addgene NGS Result
ATGTCGCTGCCGACTGGGCAATGGAGCGCCTGCCGGCCCAGTATCAGCCCGTCATACTTGAAGCTAGACA
GGCTTATCTTGGACAAGAAGAAGATCGCTTGGCCTCGCGCGCAGATCAGTTGGAAGAATTTGTCCACTAC
GTGAAAGGCGAGATCACCAAGGTAGTCGGCAAATAATAATCACCTAGAATGCATGACCAAAATCCCTTAA
CGTGAGTTTTCGTTCCACTGAGCGTCAGACCCCGTAGAAAAGATCAAAGGATCTTCTTGAGATCCTTTTT
TTCTGCGCGTAATCTGCTGCTTGCAAACAAAAAAACCACCGCTACCAGCGGTGGTTTGTTTGCCGGATCA
AGAGCTACCAACTCTTTTTCCGAAGGTAACTGGCTTCAGCAGAGCGCAGATACCAAATACTGTTCTTCTA
GTGTAGCCGTAGTTAGGCCACCACTTCAAGAACTCTGTAGCACCGCCTACATACCTCGCTCTGCTAATCC
TGTTACCAGTGGCTGCTGCCAGTGGCGATAAGTCGTGTCTTACCGGGTTGGACTCAAGACGATAGTTACC
GGATAAGGCGCAGCGGTCGGGCTGAACGGGGGGTTCGTGCACACAGCCCAGCTTGGAGCGAACGACCTAC
ACCGAACTGAGATACCTACAGCGTGAGCTATGAGAAAGCGCCACGCTTCCCGAAGGGAGAAAGGCGGACA
GGTATCCGGTAAGCGGCAGGGTCGGAACAGGAGAGCGCACGAGGGAGCTTCCAGGGGGAAACGCCTGGTA
TCTTTATAGTCCTGTCGGGTTTCGCCACCTCTGACTTGAGCGTCGATTTTTGTGATGCTCGTCAGGGGGG
CGGAGCCTATGGAAAAACGCCAGCAACGCGGCCTTTTTACGGTTCCTTGCCTTTTGCTGGCCTTTTGCTC
ACATGTTCTTTCCTGCGTTATCCCCTGATTCTGTGGGTGGAAGGGCTCGGAGTTGTGGTAATCTATGTAT
CCTGGTGGTCTCGAGCGTAGGATCGCATTCTTGAAGCTCAGATCGACGTTGTGAGACTGGAACCATTTGG
CTGACCGTGAATGATTTTGTGATACGTGTCTGTACACTATTTACAGTACAGAAATTGCTTCACAGTTCTA
TTTAATGGAAAGTTGTCCTAATGTCAGATCTCACTATTAACTGTTACAGTTAGCTGGCCTCGAATCTACA
TTGAAAAGATTTACTTGTTCTACATGTCGCGCATTCACAGTCAACCCAACCTAAAGCAAATCGGTATGGC
AACAATAAACTACCTGACACAATACGATTTTCTTAAAGCACTTTCAATAACAGGAAAAGGTCCGTTACTT
TTTCGATTGCTGTCAAAGTATATATGCGCGCCATCTTGTGTGTGGCGAATCCGTTTCAAAACCCCGGGCC
CGTCCATGGGCAGAGCGATGGCTAATGAACACACAAGCGGAGACCTGAGACGAGACGAGACAGCCTGAGA
ATGGATGCGAGTAATGAGCTCGGCACAAAATCACCACTCGATACAGGCAGCCCATCAGTCCGGGACGGCG
TCAGCGGGAGAGCCGTTGTAAGGCGGCAGACTTTGCTCATGTTACCGATGCTATTCGGAAGAACGGCAAC
TAAGCTGCCGGGTTTGAAACACGGATGATCTCGCGGAGGGTAGCATGTTGATTGTAACGATGACAGAGCG
TTGCTGCCTGTGATCACCGCTCCTCTAGAGTCGACTTGCAGGCATGCAAGCTTAGCAAGCGAACCGGAAT
TGCCAGCTGGGGCGCCCTCTGGTAAGGTTGGGAAGCCCTGCAAAGTAAACTGGATGGCTTTCTTGCCGCC
AAGGATCTGATGGCGCAGGGGATCAATATCTGATCAAGAGACAGGATGAGGATCGTTTCGCATGAGGGAA
GCGGTGATCGCCGAAGTATCGACTCAACTATCAGAGGTAGTTGGCGTCATCGAGCGCCATCTCGAACCGA
CGTTGCTGGCCGTACATTTGTACGGCTCCGCAGTGGATGGCGGCCTGAAGCCACACAGTGATATTGATTT
GCTGGTTACGGTGACCGTAAGGCTTGATGAAACAACGCGGCGAGCTTTGATCAACGACCTTTTGGAAACT
TCGGCTTCCCCTGGAGAGAGTGAGATTCTCCGCGCTGTAGAAGTCACCATTGTTGTGCACGACGACATCA
TTCCGTGGCGTTATCCAGCTAAGCGCGAACTGCAATTTGGAGAATGGCAGCGCAATGACATTCTTGCTGG
TATCTTCGAGCCAGCCACGATCGACATTGATCTGGCTATCTTGCTGACAAAAGCAAGAGAACATAGCGTT
GCCTTGGTAGGTCCAGCGGCGGAGGAACTCTTTGATCCGGTTCCTGAACAGGATCTATTTGAGGCGCTAA
ATGAAACCTTAACGCTATGGAACTCGCCGCCCGACTGGGCTGGCGATGAGCGAAATGTAGTGCTTACGTT
GTCCCGCATTTGGTACAGCGCAGTAACCGGCAAAATCGCGCCGAAGG
Features (pLannotate 1.2.2; 4 found; start..end, strand, type, name):
    267..855     +  rep_origin     ori: high-copy-number ColE1/pMB1/pBR322/pUC origin of replication
   1701..1733    +  misc_feature   MCS (fragment): pUC18/19 multiple cloning site
   1734..1850    +  CDS            tnpA (fragment): TN5P_ECOLX - Also known as tnp. Experimental evidence at protein level: Swiss-Prot protein existence level 1. Mediates transposition of transposon Tn5 by a 'cut and paste' mechanism. First, the monomeric transposase binds the 19 bp inverted DNA repeats flanking the transposon. Then, dimerization of the DNA- bound transposase creates a synaptic DNA complex. After nicking of the first DNA strand, excision of the transposon proceeds through a series of intermediates. The transposase then mediates the insertion of the transposon at a new site by strand transfer. The activity of the wild- type tran
   1882..173     +  CDS            aadA (across the origin): S3AD_ECOLX - Experimental evidence at protein level: Swiss-Prot protein existence level 1. Mediates bacterial resistance to the antibiotics streptomycin and spectinomycin. From Escherichia coli.
