[The description below was written by a language model from this plasmid's Addgene catalogue record and pLannotate feature annotations shown in this document.]
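Description:
pL0_EF-CaMK2 is a level 0 part plasmid from the universal Loop assembly toolkit, a synthetic-biology system for hierarchical, cross-kingdom DNA fabrication. It is built on the small pL0R backbone (the sequenced record is about 2.5 kb) and is maintained in E. coli from a high-copy ColE1/pUC-type origin of replication. Selection is with spectinomycin, conferred by the aadA aminoglycoside adenylyltransferase gene, which in the circular map spans the numbering origin.

The payload is a 445 bp terminator sequence from the diatom Phaeodactylum tricornutum, recorded as the CaMK2 terminator and derived from gene 39236, inserted without mutation by Gibson cloning. The part is flanked by the E and F overhangs of the assembly syntax. In such schemes, the defined overhangs released on digestion determine where a part sits in the ordered assembly, so an EF part occupies the terminator slot at the 3' end of a transcription unit when level 0 modules are combined into a level 1 construct. The plasmid therefore carries no promoter, coding sequence or reporter of its own; it is a storage and donor vector for a single regulatory element.

The automated annotation does not label the terminator itself. Besides the origin and aadA, it detects only a short fragment of a pUC18/19 multiple cloning site and a short fragment matching the Tn5 transposase gene, which appear to be backbone remnants rather than functional elements. The construct is intended for building expression cassettes with a native transcription terminator, most naturally for use in P. tricornutum.
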