Addgene plasmid #202167: pL0_EF-CaMK2
Purpose: Level 0 plasmid containing a terminator sequence from gene 39236 from Phaeodactylum tricornutum with EF overhangs used to build a level 1 construct.
Depositing lab: Christopher Dupont. Depositing organization: J. Craig Venter Institute (JCVI). Publication: Universal loop assembly: open, efficient and cross-kingdom DNA fabrication. Pollak B, Matute T, Nunez I, Cerda A, Lopez C, Vargas V, Kan A, Bielinski V, von Dassow P, Dupont CL, Federici F. Synth Biol (Oxf). 2020;5(1):ysaa001. doi: 10.1093/synbio/ysaa001. Epub 2020 Feb 5. PubMed 32161816.
Backbone
  Vector backbone: pL0R
  Vector type: Synthetic Biology
Growth in bacteria
  Bacterial resistance: Spectinomycin, 50 μg/mL
  Growth temperature: 37°C
  Growth strain: DH5alpha
  Copy number: High Copy
Gene/Insert
  Gene/Insert name: CaMK2 terminator
  Species: Phaeodactylum tricornutum
  Insert size (bp): 445
  Mutation: None
  Cloning method: Gibson Cloning
How to cite: pL0_EF-CaMK2 was a gift from Christopher Dupont (Addgene plasmid # 202167 ; http://n2t.net/addgene:202167 ; RRID:Addgene_202167)
